>Addgene plasmid #49659 | pVRa07_980 | depositor full sequence | sequence record 74429 | pVRa07_980 sequence 5954 bps
ATGAGCACCGAACGTGAACGTCTGCTGAGCGCATTTATTGAACATCGTGATGCACTGCTGGGTTATCTGC
GTCAGCGTTTTGGTAGCCCGAGCCTGGCAGAAGATCTGGTTCAAGAAACCTGGCTGCGTCTGGCACGTCA
TACACCGGAACGTGATATTGTTAATCCGCGTGCATACCTGTTTCGTATTGCAACCAATCTGGGCACCGAT
CATCTGCGCCATCAGAATATGGGTGTTGAAATTCAGGCCGAAGATGAAGAAATTGCACAGGTTCCGGCAC
AGGCAGTTGATCCGGCACGTGAAGTTCAGAGCCATGATGATCTGGAACGCCTGCTGGAAATTATTGATAA
TCTGCCTCCGCGTTGCCGTGAAATTTTTATTCTGTGTCGTGTTGAAGGTCTGAGCCATGCACAGATTGCA
GAACGTCTGAATATTTCAAAAAGCACCGTTGTTAGCCAGATGGTTAAAGCACTGGCACGCCTGGAACAGG
CAATGGAATAAGGATCCAAGCTTGCGGCCGCACTCGAGCACCACCACCACCACCACTGAGATCCGGCTGC
TAACAAAGCCCGAAAGGAAGCTGAGTTGGCTGCTGCCACCGCTGAGCAATAACTAGCATAACCCCTTGGG
GCCTCTAAACGGGTCTTGAGGGGTTTTTTGCTGAAAGGAGGAACTATATCCGGATTGGCGAATGGG
[124 nt withheld, positions 697-820]
C
[91 nt withheld, positions 822-912]
A
[49 nt withheld, positions 914-962]
CCTTTGACGTTGGAGTCCACGTTCTTT
[37 nt withheld, positions 990-1026]
ACCCTATCTCGGTCTATTCTTTTGATTTATAAGGGATTTTGCCGATTTCGGCCTATTGGTTAAAAAATGA
GCTGATTTAACAAAAATTTAACGCGAATTTTAACAAAATATTAACGTTTACAATTTCAGGTGGCACTTTT
CGGGGAAATGTGCGCGGAACCCCTATTTGTTTATTTTTCTAAATACATTCAAATATGTATCCGCTCATGA
GACAATAACCCTGATAAATGCTTCAATAATATTGAAAAAGGAAGAGTATGAGTATTCAACATTTCCGTGT
CGCCCTTATTCCCTTTTTTGCGGCATTTTGCCTTCCTGTTTTTGCTCACCCAGAAACGCTGGTGAAAGTA
AAAGATGCTGAAGATCAGTTGGGTGCACGAGTGGGTTACATCGAACTGGATCTCAACAGCGGTAAGATCC
TTGAGAGTTTTCGCCCCGAAGAACGTTTTCCAATGATGAGCACTTTTAAAGTTCTGCTATGTGGCGCGGT
ATTATCCCGTATTGACGCCGGGCAAGAGCAACTCGGTCGCCGCATACACTATTCTCAGAATGACTTGGTT
GAGTACTCACCAGTCACAGAAAAGCATCTTACGGATGGCATGACAGTAAGAGAATTATGCAGTGCTGCCA
TAACCATGAGTGATAACACTGCGGCCAACTTACTTCTGACAACGATCGGAGGACCGAAGGAGCTAACCGC
TTTTTTGCACAACATGGGGGATCATGTAACTCGCCTTGATCGTTGGGAACCGGAGCTGAATGAAGCCATA
CCAAACGACGAGCGTGACACCACGATGCCTGCAGCAATGGCAACAACGTTGCGCAAACTATTAACTGGCG
AACTACTTACTCTAGCTTCCCGGCAACAATTAATAGACTGGATGGAGGCGGATAAAGTTGCAGGACCACT
TCTGCGCTCGGCCCTTCCGGCTGGCTGGTTTATTGCTGATAAATCTGGAGCCGGTGAGCGTGGGTCTCGC
GGTATCATTGCAGCACTGGGGCCAGATGGTAAGCCCTCCCGTATCGTAGTTATCTACACGACGGGGAGTC
AGGCAACTATGGATGAACGAAATAGACAGATCGCTGAGATAGGTGCCTCACTGATTAAGCATTGGTAACT
GTCAGACCAAGTTTACTCATATATACTTTAGATTGATTTAAAACTTCATTTTTAATTTAAAAGGATCTAG
GTGAAGATCCTTTTTGATAATCTCATGACCAAAATCCCTTAACGTGAGTTTTCGTTCCACTGAGCGTCAG
ACCCCGTAGAAAAGATCAAAGGATCTTCTTGAGATCCTTTTTTTCTGCGCGTAATCTGCTGCTTGCAAAC
AAAAAAACCACCGCTACCAGCGGTGGTTTGTTTGCCGGATCAAGAGCTACCAACTCTTTTTCCGAAGGTA
ACTGGCTTCAGCAGAGCGCAGATACCAAATACTGTCCTTCTAGTGTAGCCGTAGTTAGGCCACCACTTCA
AGAACTCTGTAGCACCGCCTACATACCTCGCTCTGCTAATCCTGTTACCAGTGGCTGCTGCCAGTGGCGA
TAAGTCGTGTCTTACCGGGTTGGACTCAAGACGATAGTTACCGGATAAGGCGCAGCGGTCGGGCTGAACG
GGGGGTTCGTGCACACAGCCCAGCTTGGAGCGAACGACCTACACCGAACTGAGATACCTACAGCGTGAGC
TATGAGAAAGCGCCACGCTTCCCGAAGGGAGAAAGGCGGACAGGTATCCGGTAAGCGGCAGGGTCGGAAC
AGGAGAGCGCACGAGGGAGCTTCCAGGGGGAAACGCCTGGTATCTTTATAGTCCTGTCGGGTTTCGCCAC
CTCTGACTTGAGCGTCGATTTTTGTGATGCTCGTCAGGGGGGCGGAGCCTATGGAAAAACGCCAGCAACG
CGGCCTTTTTACGGTTCCTGGCCTTTTGCTGGCCTTTTGCTCACATGTTCTTTCCTGCGTTATCCCCTGA
TTCTGTGGATAACCGTATTACCGCCTTTGAGTGAGCTGATACCGCTCGCCGCAGCCGAACGACCGAGCGC
AGCGAGTCAGTGAGCGAGGAAGCGGAAGAGCGCCTGATGCGGTATTTTCTCCTTACGCATCTGTGCGGTA
TTTCACACCGCATATATGGTGCACTCTCAGTACAATCTGCTCTGATGCCGCATAGTTAAGCCAGTATACA
CTCCGCTATCGCTACGTGACTGGGTCATGGCTGCGCCCCGACACCCGCCAACACCCGCTGACGCGCCCTG
ACGGGCTTGTCTGCTCCCGGCATCCGCTTACAGACAAGCTGTGACCGTCTCCGGGAGCTGCATGTGTCAG
AGGTTTTCACCGTCATCACCGAAACGCGCGAGGCAGCTGCGGTAAAGCTCATCAGCGTGGTCGTGAAGCG
ATTCACAGATGTCTGCCTGTTCATCCGCGTCCAGCTCGTTGAGTTTCTCCAGAAGCGTTAATGTCTGGCT
TCTGATAAAGCGGGCCATGTTAAGGGCGGTTTTTTCCTGTTTGGTCACTGATGCCTCCGTGTAAGGGGGA
TTTCTGTTCATGGGGGTAATGATACCGATGAAACGAGAGAGGATGCTCACGATACGGGTTACTGATGATG
AACATGCCCGGTTACTGGAACGTTGTGAGGGTAAACAACTGGCGGTATGGATGCGGCGGGACCAGAGAAA
AATCACTCAGGGTCAATGCCAGCGCTTCGTTAATACAGATGTAGGTGTTCCACAGGGTAGCCAGCAGCAT
CCTGCGATGCAGATCCGGAACATAATGGTGCAGGGCGCTGACTTCCGCGTTTCCAGACTTTACGAAACAC
GGAAACCGAAGACCATTCATGTTGTTGCTCAGGTCGCAGACGTTTTGCAGCAGCAGTCGCTTCACGTTCG
CTCGCGTATCGGTGATTCATTCTGCTAACCAGTAAGGCAACCCCGCCAGCCTAGCCGGGTCCTCAACGAC
AGGAGCACGATCATGCGCACCCGTGGGGCCGCCATGCCGGCGATAATGGCCTGCTTCTCGCCGAAACGTT
TGGTGGCGGGACCAGTGACGAAGGCTTGAGCGAGGGCGTGCAAGATTCCGAATACCGCAAGCGACAGGCC
GATCATCGTCGCGCTCCAGCGAAAGCGGTCCTCGCCGAAAATGACCCAGAGCGCTGCCGGCACCTGTCCT
ACGAGTTGCATGATAAAGAAGACAGTCATAAGTGCGGCGACGATAGTCATGCCCCGCGCCCACCGGAAGG
AGCTGACTGGGTTGAAGGCTCTCAAGGGCATCGGTCGAGATCCCGGTGCCTAATGAGTGAGCTAACTTAC
ATTAATTGCGTTGCGCTCACTGCCCGCTTTCCAGTCGGGAAACCTGTCGTGCCAGCTGCATTAATGAATC
GGCCAACGCGCGGGGAGAGGCGGTTTGCGTATTGGGCGCCAGGGTGGTTTTTCTTTTCACCAGTGAGACG
GGCAACAGCTGATTGCCCTTCACCGCCTGGCCCTGAGAGAGTTGCAGCAAGCGGTCCACGCTGGTTTGCC
CCAGCAGGCGAAAATCCTGTTTGATGGTGGTTAACGGCGGGATATAACATGAGCTGTCTTCGGTATCGTC
GTATCCCACTACCGAGATATCCGCACCAACGCGCAGCCCGGACTCGGTAATGGCGCGCATTGCGCCCAGC
GCCATCTGATCGTTGGCAACCAGCATCGCAGTGGGAACGATGCCCTCATTCAGCATTTGCATGGTTTGTT
GAAAACCGGACATGGCACTCCAGTCGCCTTCCCGTTCCGCTATCGGCTGAATTTGATTGCGAGTGAGATA
TTTATGCCAGCCAGCCAGACGCAGACGCGCCGAGACAGAACTTAATGGGCCCGCTAACAGCGCGATTTGC
TGGTGACCCAATGCGACCAGATGCTCCACGCCCAGTCGCGTACCGTCTTCATGGGAGAAAATAATACTGT
TGATGGGTGTCTGGTCAGAGACATCAAGAAATAACGCCGGAACATTAGTGCAGGCAGCTTCCACAGCAAT
GGCATCCTGGTCATCCAGCGGATAGTTAATGATCAGCCCACTGACGCGTTGCGCGAGAAGATTGTGCACC
GCCGCTTTACAGGCTTCGACGCCGCTTCGTTCTACCATCGACACCACCACGCTGGCACCCAGTTGATCGG
CGCGAGATTTAATCGCCGCGACAATTTGCGACGGCGCGTGCAGGGCCAGACTGGAGGTGGCAACGCCAAT
CAGCAACGACTGTTTGCCCGCCAGTTGTTGTGCCACGCGGTTGGGAATGTAATTCAGCTCCGCCATCGCC
GCTTCCACTTTTTCCCGCGTTTTCGCAGAAACGTGGCTGGCCTGGTTCACCACGCGGGAAACGGTCTGAT
AAGAGACACCGGCATACTCTGCGACATCGTATAACGTTACTGGTTTCACATTCACCACCCTGAATTGACT
CTCTTCCGGGCGCTATCATGCCATACCGCGAAAGGTTTTGCGCCATTCGATGGTGTCCGGGATCTCGACG
CTCTCCCTTATGCGACTCCTGCATTAGGAAGCAGCCCAGTAGTAGGTTGAGGCCGTTGAGCACCGCCGCC
GCAAGGAATGGTGCATGCAAGGAGATGGCGCCCAACAGTCCCCCGGCCACGGGGCCTGCCACCATACCCA
CGCCGAAACAAGCGCTCATGAGCCCGAAGTGGCGAGCCCGATCTTCCCCATCGGTGATGTCGGCGATATA
GGCGCCAGCAACCGCACCTGTGGCGCCGGTGATGCCGGCCACGATGCGTCCGGCGTAGAGGATCGAGATC
TCGATCCCGCGAAATTAATACGACTCACTATAGGGGAATTGTGAGCGGATAACAATTCCCCTCTAGAAAT
AATTTTGTTTAACTTTAAGAAGGAGATATACCATGGGCAGCAGCCATCATCATCATCATCACAGCAGCGG
CCTGGAAGTTCTGTTCCAGGGGCCCCAT
Features (pLannotate 1.2.2; 19 found; start..end, strand, type, name):
    529..546     +  CDS            9xHis (fragment): 9xHis affinity tag
    556..605     +  CDS            SET1 (fragment): solubility-enhancement tag derived from T7 phage gene 10B
    613..660     +  terminator     T7 terminator: transcription terminator for bacteriophage T7 RNA polymerase
    697..1152    +  rep_origin     f1 ori (sequence partly withheld): f1 bacteriophage origin of replication; arrow indicates direction of (+) strand synthesis
   1179..1283    +  promoter       AmpR promoter: bla
   1284..2144    +  CDS            AmpR: β-lactamase; bla; confers resistance to ampicillin, carbenicillin, and related antibiotics
   2315..2903    +  rep_origin     ori: high-copy-number ColE1/pMB1/pBR322/pUC origin of replication
   3089..3231    -  misc_feature   bom: basis of mobility region from pBR322
   3333..3524    -  CDS            rop: Rop protein, which maintains plasmids at low copy number; rop
   3541..3921    +  CDS            YPB1_ECOLX: Protein predicted: Swiss-Prot protein existence level 4. From Escherichia coli.
   3993..4284    -  CDS            TcR (fragment): tetracycline efflux protein; tet; confers resistance to tetracycline
   4299..4320    -  protein_bind   CAP binding site: CAP binding activates transcription in the presence of cAMP. E. coli catabolite activator protein
   4333..5415    -  CDS            lacI: lac repressor; lacI; The lac repressor binds to the lac operator to inhibit transcription in E. coli. This inhibition can be relieved by adding lactose or isopropyl-β-D-thiogalactopyranoside (IPTG).
   5416..5493    -  promoter       lacI promoter: lacI
   5501..5780    -  CDS            TcR (fragment): tetracycline efflux protein; tet; confers resistance to tetracycline
   5802..5820    +  promoter       T7 promoter: promoter for bacteriophage T7 RNA polymerase
   5821..5845    +  protein_bind   lac operator: The lac repressor binds to the lac operator to inhibit transcription in E. coli. This inhibition can be relieved by adding lactose or isopropyl-β-D-thiogalactopyranoside (IPTG). lac repressor encoded by lacI
   5860..5882    +  RBS            RBS: efficient ribosome binding site from bacteriophage T7 gene 10 (Olins and Rangwala, 1989)
   5901..5917    +  CDS            capTEV™ (fragment): composite tag for in vivo biotinylation, TEV protease cleavage, and 6xHis tagging
