[The description below was written by a language model from this plasmid's Addgene catalogue record and pLannotate feature annotations shown in this document.]
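Description:
pVRa07_980 is a bacterial expression plasmid built on the pVRa backbone, a pET-like vector for use in E. coli synthetic biology. It carries a pBR322/ColE1-type origin together with the bom region and the rop gene, consistent with the catalogue's low-copy designation, and is selected with ampicillin through the bla (AmpR) cassette. An f1 phage origin is also present, along with remnant tetracycline-resistance fragments that are backbone leftovers rather than a functional marker.

The insert is ECF07_980, which by its name and the associated publication is an extracytoplasmic function (ECF) sigma factor, from Azotobacter vinelandii AvOP, codon optimized for E. coli and cloned between NdeI and HindIII sites that remain intact. Expression is driven by a T7 promoter followed by a lac operator (pT7-lacO) and a strong T7 gene 10 ribosome binding site, with a T7 terminator downstream. The plasmid-borne lacI gene, under its own promoter, supplies the repressor that holds the promoter off until IPTG is added, and transcription requires a host that provides T7 RNA polymerase. The catalogue lists an N-terminal His6-PreScission tag supplied by the backbone, allowing affinity purification and protease removal of the tag. The automated annotation picks this up only as a short tag fragment just after the RBS. It does not annotate the sigma factor coding region itself, which presumably lies in the unannotated stretch spanning the sequence's numbering origin. A short His-tag fragment and a T7 gene 10-derived fragment are also detected between the insert region and the terminator, but the record does not say whether they are translated.

The plasmid belongs to a collection used to map crosstalk among sigma factors, anti-sigmas and their promoters in order to design orthogonal genetic switches, where inducible expression of this sigma factor would activate its cognate promoter.
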