Addgene plasmid #49659: pVRa07_980
Depositing lab: Christopher Voigt. Depositing organization: University of California, San Francisco (UCSF). Publication: Design of orthogonal genetic switches based on a crosstalk map of sigmas, anti-sigmas, and promoters. Rhodius VA, Segall-Shapiro TH, Sharon BD, Ghodasara A, Orlova E, Tabakh H, Burkhardt DH, Clancy K, Peterson TC, Gross CA, Voigt CA. Mol Syst Biol. 2013 Oct 29;9:702. doi: 10.1038/msb.2013.58. PubMed 24169405.
Backbone
  Vector backbone: pVRa
  Vector type: Bacterial Expression, Synthetic Biology
Growth in bacteria
  Bacterial resistance: Ampicillin, 100 μg/mL
  Growth temperature: 37°C
  Growth strain: DH10B
  Copy number: Low Copy
Gene/Insert
  Gene/Insert name: ECF07_980
  Species: Azotobacter vinelandii AvOP
  Mutation: Codon optimized for E.coli
  Promoter: pT7-lacO
  Tag / fusion protein: His6-PreScission (N terminal on backbone)
  Cloning method: Restriction Enzyme; 5′ cloning site NdeI (not destroyed); 3′ cloning site HindIII (not destroyed)
  Sequencing primers: 5′ CGATATAGGCGCCAGCAAC; 3′ CAGCAGCCAACTCAGCTTC
Terms and licenses: Academic/Nonprofit Terms; Industry Terms: Not Available to Industry
How to cite: pVRa07_980 was a gift from Christopher Voigt (Addgene plasmid # 49659 ; http://n2t.net/addgene:49659 ; RRID:Addgene_49659)
