>Addgene plasmid #49659 | pVRa07_980 | depositor partial sequence | sequence record 73996 | ECF gene
ATGAGCACCGAACGTGAACGTCTGCTGAGCGCATTTATTGAACATCGTGATGCACTGCTGGGTTATCTGC
GTCAGCGTTTTGGTAGCCCGAGCCTGGCAGAAGATCTGGTTCAAGAAACCTGGCTGCGTCTGGCACGTCA
TACACCGGAACGTGATATTGTTAATCCGCGTGCATACCTGTTTCGTATTGCAACCAATCTGGGCACCGAT
CATCTGCGCCATCAGAATATGGGTGTTGAAATTCAGGCCGAAGATGAAGAAATTGCACAGGTTCCGGCAC
AGGCAGTTGATCCGGCACGTGAAGTTCAGAGCCATGATGATCTGGAACGCCTGCTGGAAATTATTGATAA
TCTGCCTCCGCGTTGCCGTGAAATTTTTATTCTGTGTCGTGTTGAAGGTCTGAGCCATGCACAGATTGCA
GAACGTCTGAATATTTCAAAAAGCACCGTTGTTAGCCAGATGGTTAAAGCACTGGCACGCCTGGAACAGG
CAATGGAATAA
