>Addgene plasmid #49659 | pVRa07_980 | depositor partial sequence | sequence record 73997 | pVRa backbone
GGATCCAAGCTTGCGGCCGCACTCGAGCACCACCACCACCACCACTGAGATCCGGCTGCTAACAAAGCCC
GAAAGGAAGCTGAGTTGGCTGCTGCCACCGCTGAGCAATAACTAGCATAACCCCTTGGGGCCTCTAAACG
GGTCTTGAGGGGTTTTTTGCTGAAAGGAGGAACTATATCCGGATTGGCGAATGGG
[124 nt withheld, positions 196-319]
C
[91 nt withheld, positions 321-411]
A
[49 nt withheld, positions 413-461]
CCTTTGACGTTGGAGTCCACGTTCTTT
[37 nt withheld, positions 489-525]
ACCCTATCTCGGTCTATTCTTTTGATTTATAAGGGATTTTGCCGATTTCGGCCTATTGGTTAAAAAATGA
GCTGATTTAACAAAAATTTAACGCGAATTTTAACAAAATATTAACGTTTACAATTTCAGGTGGCACTTTT
CGGGGAAATGTGCGCGGAACCCCTATTTGTTTATTTTTCTAAATACATTCAAATATGTATCCGCTCATGA
GACAATAACCCTGATAAATGCTTCAATAATATTGAAAAAGGAAGAGTATGAGTATTCAACATTTCCGTGT
CGCCCTTATTCCCTTTTTTGCGGCATTTTGCCTTCCTGTTTTTGCTCACCCAGAAACGCTGGTGAAAGTA
AAAGATGCTGAAGATCAGTTGGGTGCACGAGTGGGTTACATCGAACTGGATCTCAACAGCGGTAAGATCC
TTGAGAGTTTTCGCCCCGAAGAACGTTTTCCAATGATGAGCACTTTTAAAGTTCTGCTATGTGGCGCGGT
ATTATCCCGTATTGACGCCGGGCAAGAGCAACTCGGTCGCCGCATACACTATTCTCAGAATGACTTGGTT
GAGTACTCACCAGTCACAGAAAAGCATCTTACGGATGGCATGACAGTAAGAGAATTATGCAGTGCTGCCA
TAACCATGAGTGATAACACTGCGGCCAACTTACTTCTGACAACGATCGGAGGACCGAAGGAGCTAACCGC
TTTTTTGCACAACATGGGGGATCATGTAACTCGCCTTGATCGTTGGGAACCGGAGCTGAATGAAGCCATA
CCAAACGACGAGCGTGACACCACGATGCCTGCAGCAATGGCAACAACGTTGCGCAAACTATTAACTGGCG
AACTACTTACTCTAGCTTCCCGGCAACAATTAATAGACTGGATGGAGGCGGATAAAGTTGCAGGACCACT
TCTGCGCTCGGCCCTTCCGGCTGGCTGGTTTATTGCTGATAAATCTGGAGCCGGTGAGCGTGGGTCTCGC
GGTATCATTGCAGCACTGGGGCCAGATGGTAAGCCCTCCCGTATCGTAGTTATCTACACGACGGGGAGTC
AGGCAACTATGGATGAACGAAATAGACAGATCGCTGAGATAGGTGCCTCACTGATTAAGCATTGGTAACT
GTCAGACCAAGTTTACTCATATATACTTTAGATTGATTTAAAACTTCATTTTTAATTTAAAAGGATCTAG
GTGAAGATCCTTTTTGATAATCTCATGACCAAAATCCCTTAACGTGAGTTTTCGTTCCACTGAGCGTCAG
ACCCCGTAGAAAAGATCAAAGGATCTTCTTGAGATCCTTTTTTTCTGCGCGTAATCTGCTGCTTGCAAAC
AAAAAAACCACCGCTACCAGCGGTGGTTTGTTTGCCGGATCAAGAGCTACCAACTCTTTTTCCGAAGGTA
ACTGGCTTCAGCAGAGCGCAGATACCAAATACTGTCCTTCTAGTGTAGCCGTAGTTAGGCCACCACTTCA
AGAACTCTGTAGCACCGCCTACATACCTCGCTCTGCTAATCCTGTTACCAGTGGCTGCTGCCAGTGGCGA
TAAGTCGTGTCTTACCGGGTTGGACTCAAGACGATAGTTACCGGATAAGGCGCAGCGGTCGGGCTGAACG
GGGGGTTCGTGCACACAGCCCAGCTTGGAGCGAACGACCTACACCGAACTGAGATACCTACAGCGTGAGC
TATGAGAAAGCGCCACGCTTCCCGAAGGGAGAAAGGCGGACAGGTATCCGGTAAGCGGCAGGGTCGGAAC
AGGAGAGCGCACGAGGGAGCTTCCAGGGGGAAACGCCTGGTATCTTTATAGTCCTGTCGGGTTTCGCCAC
CTCTGACTTGAGCGTCGATTTTTGTGATGCTCGTCAGGGGGGCGGAGCCTATGGAAAAACGCCAGCAACG
CGGCCTTTTTACGGTTCCTGGCCTTTTGCTGGCCTTTTGCTCACATGTTCTTTCCTGCGTTATCCCCTGA
TTCTGTGGATAACCGTATTACCGCCTTTGAGTGAGCTGATACCGCTCGCCGCAGCCGAACGACCGAGCGC
AGCGAGTCAGTGAGCGAGGAAGCGGAAGAGCGCCTGATGCGGTATTTTCTCCTTACGCATCTGTGCGGTA
TTTCACACCGCATATATGGTGCACTCTCAGTACAATCTGCTCTGATGCCGCATAGTTAAGCCAGTATACA
CTCCGCTATCGCTACGTGACTGGGTCATGGCTGCGCCCCGACACCCGCCAACACCCGCTGACGCGCCCTG
ACGGGCTTGTCTGCTCCCGGCATCCGCTTACAGACAAGCTGTGACCGTCTCCGGGAGCTGCATGTGTCAG
AGGTTTTCACCGTCATCACCGAAACGCGCGAGGCAGCTGCGGTAAAGCTCATCAGCGTGGTCGTGAAGCG
ATTCACAGATGTCTGCCTGTTCATCCGCGTCCAGCTCGTTGAGTTTCTCCAGAAGCGTTAATGTCTGGCT
TCTGATAAAGCGGGCCATGTTAAGGGCGGTTTTTTCCTGTTTGGTCACTGATGCCTCCGTGTAAGGGGGA
TTTCTGTTCATGGGGGTAATGATACCGATGAAACGAGAGAGGATGCTCACGATACGGGTTACTGATGATG
AACATGCCCGGTTACTGGAACGTTGTGAGGGTAAACAACTGGCGGTATGGATGCGGCGGGACCAGAGAAA
AATCACTCAGGGTCAATGCCAGCGCTTCGTTAATACAGATGTAGGTGTTCCACAGGGTAGCCAGCAGCAT
CCTGCGATGCAGATCCGGAACATAATGGTGCAGGGCGCTGACTTCCGCGTTTCCAGACTTTACGAAACAC
GGAAACCGAAGACCATTCATGTTGTTGCTCAGGTCGCAGACGTTTTGCAGCAGCAGTCGCTTCACGTTCG
CTCGCGTATCGGTGATTCATTCTGCTAACCAGTAAGGCAACCCCGCCAGCCTAGCCGGGTCCTCAACGAC
AGGAGCACGATCATGCGCACCCGTGGGGCCGCCATGCCGGCGATAATGGCCTGCTTCTCGCCGAAACGTT
TGGTGGCGGGACCAGTGACGAAGGCTTGAGCGAGGGCGTGCAAGATTCCGAATACCGCAAGCGACAGGCC
GATCATCGTCGCGCTCCAGCGAAAGCGGTCCTCGCCGAAAATGACCCAGAGCGCTGCCGGCACCTGTCCT
ACGAGTTGCATGATAAAGAAGACAGTCATAAGTGCGGCGACGATAGTCATGCCCCGCGCCCACCGGAAGG
AGCTGACTGGGTTGAAGGCTCTCAAGGGCATCGGTCGAGATCCCGGTGCCTAATGAGTGAGCTAACTTAC
ATTAATTGCGTTGCGCTCACTGCCCGCTTTCCAGTCGGGAAACCTGTCGTGCCAGCTGCATTAATGAATC
GGCCAACGCGCGGGGAGAGGCGGTTTGCGTATTGGGCGCCAGGGTGGTTTTTCTTTTCACCAGTGAGACG
GGCAACAGCTGATTGCCCTTCACCGCCTGGCCCTGAGAGAGTTGCAGCAAGCGGTCCACGCTGGTTTGCC
CCAGCAGGCGAAAATCCTGTTTGATGGTGGTTAACGGCGGGATATAACATGAGCTGTCTTCGGTATCGTC
GTATCCCACTACCGAGATATCCGCACCAACGCGCAGCCCGGACTCGGTAATGGCGCGCATTGCGCCCAGC
GCCATCTGATCGTTGGCAACCAGCATCGCAGTGGGAACGATGCCCTCATTCAGCATTTGCATGGTTTGTT
GAAAACCGGACATGGCACTCCAGTCGCCTTCCCGTTCCGCTATCGGCTGAATTTGATTGCGAGTGAGATA
TTTATGCCAGCCAGCCAGACGCAGACGCGCCGAGACAGAACTTAATGGGCCCGCTAACAGCGCGATTTGC
TGGTGACCCAATGCGACCAGATGCTCCACGCCCAGTCGCGTACCGTCTTCATGGGAGAAAATAATACTGT
TGATGGGTGTCTGGTCAGAGACATCAAGAAATAACGCCGGAACATTAGTGCAGGCAGCTTCCACAGCAAT
GGCATCCTGGTCATCCAGCGGATAGTTAATGATCAGCCCACTGACGCGTTGCGCGAGAAGATTGTGCACC
GCCGCTTTACAGGCTTCGACGCCGCTTCGTTCTACCATCGACACCACCACGCTGGCACCCAGTTGATCGG
CGCGAGATTTAATCGCCGCGACAATTTGCGACGGCGCGTGCAGGGCCAGACTGGAGGTGGCAACGCCAAT
CAGCAACGACTGTTTGCCCGCCAGTTGTTGTGCCACGCGGTTGGGAATGTAATTCAGCTCCGCCATCGCC
GCTTCCACTTTTTCCCGCGTTTTCGCAGAAACGTGGCTGGCCTGGTTCACCACGCGGGAAACGGTCTGAT
AAGAGACACCGGCATACTCTGCGACATCGTATAACGTTACTGGTTTCACATTCACCACCCTGAATTGACT
CTCTTCCGGGCGCTATCATGCCATACCGCGAAAGGTTTTGCGCCATTCGATGGTGTCCGGGATCTCGACG
CTCTCCCTTATGCGACTCCTGCATTAGGAAGCAGCCCAGTAGTAGGTTGAGGCCGTTGAGCACCGCCGCC
GCAAGGAATGGTGCATGCAAGGAGATGGCGCCCAACAGTCCCCCGGCCACGGGGCCTGCCACCATACCCA
CGCCGAAACAAGCGCTCATGAGCCCGAAGTGGCGAGCCCGATCTTCCCCATCGGTGATGTCGGCGATATA
GGCGCCAGCAACCGCACCTGTGGCGCCGGTGATGCCGGCCACGATGCGTCCGGCGTAGAGGATCGAGATC
TCGATCCCGCGAAATTAATACGACTCACTATAGGGGAATTGTGAGCGGATAACAATTCCCCTCTAGAAAT
AATTTTGTTTAACTTTAAGAAGGAGATATACCATGGGCAGCAGCCATCATCATCATCATCACAGCAGCGG
CCTGGAAGTTCTGTTCCAGGGGCCCCAT
