>Addgene plasmid #49659 | pVRa07_980 | addgene partial sequence | sequence record 77126 | pBRrevBam 5'-GGTGATGTCGGCGATATAGG-3'
CGGTGATGCCGGCCACGATGCGTCCGGCGTAGAGGATCGAGATCTCGATCCCGCGAAATTAATACGACTC
ACTATAGGGGAATTGTGAGCGGATAACAATTCCCCTCTAGAAATAATTTTGTTTAACTTTAAGAAGGAGA
TATACCATGGGCAGCAGCCATCATCATCATCATCACAGCAGCGGCCTGGAAGTTCTGTTCCAGGGGCCCC
ATATGAGCACCGAACGTGAACGTCTGCTGAGCGCATTTATTGAACATCGTGATGCACTGCTGGGTTATCT
GCGTCAGCGTTTTGGTAGCCCGAGCCTGGCAGAAGATCTGGTTCAAGAAACCTGGCTGCGTCTGGCACGT
CATACACCGGAACGTGATATTGTTAATCCGCGTGCATACCTGTTTCGTATTGCAACCAATCTGGGCACCG
ATCATCTGCGCCATCAGAATATGGGTGTTGAAATTCAGGCCGAAGATGAAGAAATTGCACAGGTTCCGGC
ACAGGCAGTTGATCCGGCACGTGAAGTTCAGAGCCATGATGATCTGGAACGCCTGCTGGAAATTATTGAT
AATCTGCCTCCGCGTTGCCGTGAAATTTTTATTCTGTGTCGTGTTGAAGGTCTGAGCCATGCACAGATTG
CAGAACGTCTGAATATTTCAAAAAGCACCGTTGTTAGCCAGATGGTTAAAGCACTGGCACGCCTGGAACA
GGCAATGGAATAAGGATCCAAGCTTGCGGCCGCACTCGAGCACCACCACCACCACCACTGAGATCCGGCT
GCTAACAAAGCCCGAAAGGAAGCTGAGTTGGCTGCTGCCACCGCTGAGCAATAACTAGCATAACCCCTTG
GGGCCTCTAAACGGGTCTTGAGGGGTTTTTTGCTGAAAGGAGGAACTATATCCGGATTGGCGAATGGGAC
GCGCCCTGTAGCGGCGCATTAAGCGCGGCGGG
